>Addgene plasmid #204125 | pMetBP-P_cRed_BsaI | addgene full sequence | sequence record 418259 | Addgene NGS Result
CAGAGTTCTTGAAGTGGTGGCCTAACTACGGCTACACTAGAAGAACAGTATTTGGTATCTGCGCTCTGCT
GAAGCCAGTTACCTTCGGAAAAAGAGTTGGTAGCTCTTGATCCGGCAAACAAACCACCGCTACCAGCGGT
GGTTTTTTTGTTTGCAAGCAGCAGATTACGCGCAGAAAAAAAGGATCTCAAGAAGATCCTTTGATCTTTT
CTACGGGGTCTGACGCTCAGTGGAACGAAAACTCACGTTAAGGGATTTTGGTCATGAGATTATCAAAAAG
GATCTTCACCTAGATCCTTTTAAATTAAAAATTAAGTTTTAAATCAATCTAAAGTATATATGAGTAAACT
TGGTCTGACAGCTCGAGGCTTGGATTCTCACCAATAAAAAACGCCCGGCGGCAACCGAGCGTTCTGAACA
AATCCAGATGGAGTTCTGAGGTCATTACTGGATCTATCAACAGGAGTCCAAGCGAGCTCGATATCAAATT
ACGCCCCGCCCTGCCACTCATCGCAGTACTGTTGTAATTCATTAAGCATTCTGCCGACATGGAAGCCATC
ACAAACGGCATGATGAACCTGAATCGCCAGCGGCATCAGCACCTTGTCGCCTTGCGTATAATATTTGCCC
ATGGTGAAAACGGGGGCGAAGAAGTTGTCCATATTGGCCACGTTTAAATCAAAACTGGTGAAACTCACCC
AGGGATTGGCTGACACGAAAAACATATTCTCAATAAACCCTTTAGGGAAATAGGCCAGGTTTTCACCGTA
ACACGCCACATCTTGCGAATATATGTGTAGAAACTGCCGGAAATCGTCGTGGTATTCACTCCAGAGCGAT
GAAAACGTTTCAGTTTGCTCATGGAAAACGGTGTAACAAGGGTGAACACTATCCCATATCACCAGCTCAC
CGTCTTTCATTGCCATACGAAATTCCGGATGAGCATTCATCAGGCGGGCAAGAATGTGAATAAAGGCCGG
ATAAAACTTGTGCTTATTTTTCTTTACGGTCTTTAAAAAGGCCGTAATATCCAGCTGAACGGTCTGGTTA
TAGGTACATTGAGCAACTGACTGAAATGCCTCAAAATGTTCTTTACGATGCCATTGGGATATATCAACGG
TGGTATATCCAGTGATTTTTTTCTCCATTTTAGCTTCCTTAGCTCCTGAAAATCTCGATAACTCAAAAAA
TACGCCCGGTAGTGATCTTATTTCATTATGGTGAAAGTTGGAACCTCTTACGTGCCCGATCAACTCGAGT
GCCACCTGACGTCTAAGAAACCATTATTATCATGACATTAACCTATAAAAATAGGCGTATCACGAGGCAG
AATTTCAGATAAAAAAAATCCTTAGCTTTCGCTAAGGATGATTTCGACTTGGTCTCGCTATTGAGACCGC
AGCGGTCTGCCAATCCGACGGAGGTTTATGAATTTTCCACCTTTTCCACAAGCTCAACTAGTATTAACGA
TGTGGATTTAGCAAAAAAAACCTGTAACCCTAAATGTAAAATAACGGGTAAGCCTGCCAACCATGTTATG
GCAGATTAAGCGTCTTTTTGAAGGGCACCGCATCTTTCGCGTTGCCGTAAATGTATCCGTTTAGCAATAA
GGAAATTCTTAATGAATAATCCGTCGTTACTCAATCATGCGGTCGAAACGATGGCAGTTGGCTCGAAAAG
TTTTGCGACAGCCTCAAAGTTATTTGATGCAAAAACCCGGCGCAGCGTACTGATGCTCTACGCCTGGTGC
CGCCATTGTGACGATGTTATTGACGATCAGACGCTGGGCTTTCAGGCCCGGCAGCCTGCCTTACAAACGC
CCGAACAACGTCTGATGCAACTTGAGATGAAAACGCGCCAGGCCTATGCAGGATCGCAGATGCACGAACC
GGCGTTTGCGGCTTTTCGGGAAGTGGCTATGGCTCATGATATCGCCCCGGCTTACGCGTTTGATCATCTG
GAAGGCTTCGCCATGGATGTACGCGAAGCGCAATACAGCCAACTGGATGATACGCTGCGCTATTGCTATC
ACGTTGCAGGCGTTGTCGGCTTGATGATGGCGCAAATCATGGGCGTGCGGGATAACGCCACGCTGGACCG
CGCCTGTGACCTTGGGCTGGCATTTCAGTTGACCAATATTGCTCGCGATATTGTGGACGATGCGCATGCG
GGCCGCTGTTATCTGCCGGCAAGCTGGCTGGAGCATGAAGGTCTGAACAAAGAGAATTATGCGGCACCTG
AAAACCGTCAGGCGCTGAGCCGTATCGCCCGTCGTTTGGTGCAGGAAGCAGAACCTTACTATTTGTCTGC
CACAGCCGGCCTGGCAGGGTTGCCCCTGCGTTCCGCCTGGGCAATCGCTACGGCGAAGCAGGTTTACCGG
AAAATAGGTGTCAAAGTTGAACAGGCCGGTCAGCAAGCCTGGGATCAGCGGCAGTCAACGACCACGCCCG
AAAAATTAACGCTGCTGCTGGCCGCCTCTGGTCAGGCCCTTACTTCCCGGATGCGGGCTCATCCTCCCCG
CCCTGCGCATCTCTGGCAGCGCCCGCTCTAGGCTTACTATAAGGATGTTTGCAATGAAACCAACTACGGT
AATTGGTGCAGGCTTCGGTGGCCTGGCACTGGCAATTCGTCTACAAGCTGCGGGGATCCCCGTCTTACTG
CTTGAACAACGTGATAAACCCGGCGGTCGGGCTTATGTCTACGAGGATCAGGGGTTTACCTTTGATGCAG
GCCCGACGGTTATCACCGATCCCAGTGCCATTGAAGAACTGTTTGCACTGGCAGGAAAACAGTTAAAAGA
GTATGTCGAACTGCTGCCGGTTACGCCGTTTTACCGCCTGTGTTGGGAGTCAGGGAAGGTCTTTAATTAC
GATAACGATCAAACCCGGCTCGAAGCGCAGATTCAGCAGTTTAATCCCCGCGATGTCGAAGGTTATCGTC
AGTTTCTGGACTATTCACGCGCGGTGTTTAAAGAAGGCTATCTAAAGCTCGGTACTGTCCCTTTTTTATC
GTTCAGAGACATGCTTCGCGCCGCACCTCAACTGGCGAAACTGCAGGCATGGAGAAGCGTTTACAGTAAG
GTTGCCAGTTACATCGAAGATGAACATCTGCGCCAGGCGTTTTCTTTCCACTCGCTGTTGGTGGGCGGCA
ATCCCTTCGCCACCTCATCCATTTATACGTTGATACACGCGCTGGAGCGTGAGTGGGGCGTCTGGTTTCC
GCGTGGCGGCACCGGCGCATTAGTTCAGGGGATGATAAAGCTGTTTCAGGATCTGGGTGGCGAAGTCGTG
TTAAACGCCAGAGTCAGCCATATGGAAACGACAGGAAACAAGATTGAAGCCGTGCATTTAGAGGACGGTC
GCAGGTTCCTGACGCAAGCCGTCGCGTCAAATGCAGATGTGGTTCATACCTATCGCGACCTGTTAAGCCA
GCACCCTGCCGCGGTTAAGCAGTCCAACAAACTGCAGACTAAGCGCATGAGTAACTCTCTGTTTGTGCTC
TATTTTGGTTTGAATCACCATCATGATCAGCTCGCGCATCACACGGTTTGTTTCGGCCCGCGTTACCGCG
AGCTGATTGACGAAATTTTTAATCATGATGGCCTCGCAGAGGACTTCTCACTTTATCTGCACGCGCCCTG
TGTCACGGATTCGTCACTGGCGCCTGAAGGTTGCGGCAGTTACTATGTGTTGGCGCCGGTGCCGCATTTA
GGCACCGCGAACCTCGACTGGACGGTTGAGGGGCCAAAACTACGCGACCGTATTTTTGCGTACCTTGAGC
AGCATTACATGCCTGGCTTACGGAGTCAGCTGGTCACGCACCGGATGTTTACGCCGTTTGATTTTCGCGA
CCAGCTTAATGCCTATCATGGCTCAGCCTTTTCTGTGGAGCCCGTTCTTACCCAGAGCGCCTGGTTTCGG
CCGCATAACCGCGATAAAACCATTACTAATCTCTACCTGGTCGGCGCAGGCACGCATCCCGGCGCAGGCA
TTCCTGGCGTCATCGGCTCGGCAAAAGCGACAGCAGGTTTGATGCTGGAGGATCTGATATGAGCTTTTAC
CCAGGAGACAGAGAATGCAACCGCATTATGATCTGATTCTCGTGGGGGCTGGACTCGCGAATGGCCTTAT
CGCCCTGCGACTTCAGCAGCAGCAACCTGATATGCGTATTTTGCTTATCGACGCCGCACCCCAGGCGGGC
GGGAATCATACGTGGTCATTTCACCACGATGATTTGACTGAGAGCCAACATCGTTGGATAGCTCCGCTGG
TGGTTCATCACTGGCCCGACTATCAGGTACGCTTTCCCACACGCCGTCGTAAGCTGAACAGCGGCTACTT
TTGTATTACTTCTCAGCGTTTCGCTGAGGTTTTACAGCGACAGTTTGGCCCGCACTTGTGGATGGATACC
GCGGTCGCAGAGGTTAATGCGGAATCTGTTCGGTTGAAAAAGGGTCAGGTTATCGGTGCCCGCGCGGTGA
TTGACGGGCGGGGTTATGCGGCAAATTCAGCACTGAGCGTGGGCTTCCAGGCGTTTATTGGCCAGGAATG
GCGATTGAGTCACCCGCATGGTTTATCATCTCCGATTATCATGGATGCCACGGTCGATCAGCAAAATGGT
TATCGCTTCGTGTACAGCCTGCCGCTCTCGCCGACCAGATTGTTAATTGAAGATACGCACTATATTGATA
ATGCGACATTAGATCCTGAATGCGCGCGGCAAAATATTTGCGACTATGCCGCGCAACAGGGTTGGCAGCT
TCAGACACTGCTGCGAGAAGAACAGGGCGCCTTACCCATTACTCTGTCGGGCAATGCCGACGCATTCTGG
CAGCAGCGCCCCCTGGCCTGTAGTGGATTACGTGCCGGTCTGTTCCATCCTACCACCGGCTATTCACTGC
CGCTGGCGGTTGCCGTGGCCGACCGCCTGAGTGCACTTGATGTCTTTACGTCGGCCTCAATTCACCATGC
CATTACGCATTTTGCCCGCGAGCGCTGGCAGCAGCAGGGCTTTTTCCGCATGCTGAATCGCATGCTGTTT
TTAGCCGGACCCGCCGATTCACGCTGGCGGGTTATGCAGCGTTTTTATGGTTTACCTGAAGATTTAATTG
CCCGTTTTTATGCGGGAAAACTCACGCTGACCGATCGGCTACGTATTCTGAGCGGCAAGCCGCCTGTTCC
GGTATTAGCAGCATTGCAAGCCATTATGACGACTCATCGTTAAGCTTCAGAGGAGGAATTAAGTAATGAG
TTTTGATATTGCCAAATACCCGACCCTGGCACTGGTCGACTCCACCCAGGAGTTACGACTGTTGCCGAAA
GAGAGTTTACCGAAACTCTGCGACGAACTGCGCCGCTATTTACTCGACAGCGTGAGCCGTTCCAGCGGGC
ACTTCGCCTCCGGGCTGGGCACGGTCGAACTGACCGTGGCGCTGCACTATGTCTACAACACCCCGTTTGA
CCAATTGATTTGGGATGTGGGGCATCAGGCTTATCCGCATAAAATTTTGACCGGACGCCGCGACAAAATC
GGCACCATCCGTCAGAAAGGCGGTCTGCACCCGTTCCCGTGGCGCGGCGAAAGCGAATATGACGTATTAA
GCGTCGGGCATTCATCAACCTCCATTAGTGCCGGAATTGGTATTGCGGTTGCTGCCGAAAAAGAAGGCAA
AAATCGCCGCACCGTCTGTGTCATTGGCGATGGCGCGATTACCGCAGGCATGGCGTTTGAAGCGATGAAT
CACGCGGGCGATATCCGTCCTGATATGCTGGTGATTCTCAACGACAATGAAATGTCGATTTCCGAAAATG
TCGGCGCGCTCAACAACCATCTGGCACAGCTGCTTTCCGGTAAGCTTTACTCTTCACTGCGCGAAGGCGG
GAAAAAAGTTTTCTCTGGCGTGCCGCCAATTAAAGAGCTGCTCAAACGCACCGAAGAACATATTAAAGGC
ATGGTAGTGCCTGGCACGTTGTTTGAGGAGCTGGGCTTTAACTACATCGGCCCGGTGGACGGTCATGATG
TGCTGGGGCTTATCACCACGCTAAAGAACATGCGCGACCTGAAAGGCCCGCAGTTCCTGCATATCATGAC
CAAAAAAGGTCGTGGTTATGAACCGGCAGAAAAAGACCCGATCACTTTCCATGCCGTGCTAAATTTGATC
CCTCCAGCGGTTGTTTGCCGAAAAGTAGCGGCGGTTTGCCGAGCTATTCAAAAATCTTTGGCGACTGGTT
GTGCGAAACGGCAGCGAAAGACAACAAGCTGATGGCGATTACTCCGGCGATGCGTGAAGGTTCCGGCATG
GTCGAGTTTTCACGTAAATTCCCGGATCGCTACTTCGACGTGGCAATTGCCGAGCAACATGCGGTGACCT
TTGCTGCGGGTCTGGCGATTGGTGGGTACAAACCCATTGTCGCGATTTACTCCACTTTCCTGCAACGCGC
CTATGATCAGGTGCTGCATGACGTGGCGATTCAAAAGCTTCCGGTCCTGTTCGCCATCGACCGCGCGGGC
ATTGTTGGTGCTGACGGTCAAACCCATCAGGGTGCTTTTGATCTCTCTTACCTGCGCTGCATACCGGAAA
TGGTCATTATGACCCCGAGCGATGAAAACGAATGTCGCCAGATGCTCTATACCGGCTATCACTATAACGA
TGGCCCGTCAGCGGTGCGCTACCCGCGTGGCAACGCGGTCGGCGTGGAACTGACGCCGCTGGAAAAACTA
CCAATTGGCAAAGGCATTGTGAAGCGTCGTGGCGAGAAACTGGCGATCCTTAACTTTGGTACGCTGATGC
CAGAAGCGGCGAAAGTCGCCAAATCGCTGAACGCCACGCTGGTCGATATGCGTTTTGTGAAACCGCTTGA
TGAAGCGTTAATTCTGGAAATGGCCGCCAGCCATGAAGCGCTGGTCACCGTAGAAGAAAACGCCATTATG
GGCGGCGCAGGCAGCGGCGTGAACGAAGTGCTGATGGCCCATCGTAAACCAGTACCCGTGCTGAACATTG
GCCTGCCGGACTTCTTTATTCCGCAAGGAACTCAGGAAGAAATGCGCGCCGAACTCGGCCTCGATGCCGC
TGGTATGGAAGCCAAAATCAAGGCCTGGCTGGCATAAGCTTTGTGTGAGGAGATGTCGAATGAGCGCACA
TGCCCTGCCCAAGGCAGACCTGACCGCCACCAGCCTGATCGTATCGGGCGGCATCATCGCCGCTTGGCTG
GCCCTGCATGTGCATGCGCTGTGGTTTCTGGACGCAGCGGCGCATCCCATCCTGGCGATCGCAAATTTCC
TGGGGCTGACCTGGCTGTCGGTCGGATTGTTCATCATCGCGCATGACGCGATGCACGGGTCGGTGGTGCC
GGGGCGTCCGCGCGCCAATGCGGCGATGGGCCAGCTTGTCCTGTGGCTGTATGCCGGATTTTCGTGGCGC
AAGATGATCGTCAAGCACATGGCCCATCACCGCCATGCCGGAACCGACGACGACCCCGATTTCGACCATG
GCGGCCCGGTCCGCTGGTACGCCCGCTTCATCGGCACCTATTTCGGCTGGCGCGAGGGGCTGCTTCTGCC
CGTCATCGTGACGGTCTATGCGCTGATCCTTGGGGATCGCTGGATGTACGTGGTATTCTGGCCGCTGCCG
TCGATCCTGGCGTCGATCCAGCTGTTCGTGTTCGGCACCTGGCTGCCGCACCGCCCCGGCCACGACGCGT
TCCCGGACCGCCACAATGCGCGGTCGTCGCGGATCAGCGACCCCGTGTCGCTGCTGACCTGTTTTCACTT
TGGCGGTTATCATCACGAACACCACCTGCACCCGACGGTGCCGTGGTGGCGCCTGCCCAGCACCCGCACC
AAGGGCGACACCGCATAAGCTTGAGCTGAGGAGATTTTGAATGCAAACGGAACACGTCATTTTATTGAAT
GCACAGGGAGTTCCCACGGGTACGCTGGAAAAGTATGCCGCACACACGGCAGACACCCGCTTACATCTCG
CGTTCTCCAGTTGGCTGTTTAATGCCAAAGGACAATTATTAGTTACCCGCCGCGCACTGAGCAAAAAAGC
ATGGCCTGGCGTGTGGACTAACTCGGTTTGTGGGCACCCACAACTGGGAGAAAGCAACGAGGACGCAGTG
ATCCGCCGTTGCCGTTATGAGCTTGGCGTGGAAATTACGCCTCCTGAATCTATCTATCCTGACTTTCGCT
ACCGCGCCACCGATCCGAGTGGCATTGTGGAAAATGAAGTGTGTCCGGTATTTGCCGCACGCACCACTAG
TGCGTTACAGATCAATGATGATGAAGTGATGGATTATCAATGGTGTGATTTAGCAGATGTATTACACGGT
ATTGATGCAACGCCGTGGGCGTTCAGTCCGTGGATGGTGATGCAGGCGACAAATCGCGAAGCCAGAAAAC
GATTATCTGCATTTACCCAGCTTAAATAAGCTTTGCCTCAGGATTTTTGAAATGACGGTCTGCGCAAAAA
AACACGTTCATCTCACTCGCGATGCTGCGGAGCAGTTACTGGCTGATATTGATCGACGCCTTGATCAGTT
ATTGCCCGTGGAGGGAGAACGGGATGTTGTGGGTGCCGCGATGCGTGAAGGTGCGCTGGCACCGGGAAAA
CGTATTCGCCCCATGTTGCTGTTGCTGACCGCCCGCGATCTGGGTTGCGCTTTCAGCCATGACGGATTAC
TGGATTTGGCCTGTGCGGTGGAAATGGTCCACGCGGCTTCGCTGATCCTTGACGATATGCCCTGCATGGA
CGATGCGAAGCTGCGGCGCGGACGCCCTACCATTCATTCTCATTACGGAGAGCATGTGGCAATACTGGCG
GCGGTTGCCTTGCTGAGTAAAGCCTTTGGCGTAATTGCCGATGCAGATGGCCTCACGCCGCTGGCAAAAA
ATCGGGCGGTTTCTGAACTGTCAAACGCCATCGGCATGCAAGGATTGGTTCAGGGTCAGTTCAAGGATCT
GTCTGAAGGGGATAAGCCGCGCAGCGCTGAAGCTATTTTGATGACGAATCACTTTAAAACCAGCACGCTG
TTTTGTGCCTCGATGCAGATGGCCTCGATTGTTGCGAATGCCTCCAGCGAAGCGCGTGATTGCCTGCATC
GTTTTTCACTTGATCTTGGTCAGGCATTTCAACTGCTGGACGATTTGACCGATGGCATGACCGACACCGG
TAAGGATAGCAATCAGGACGCCGGTAAATCGACGCTGGTCAATCTGTTAGGCCCGAGGGCGGTTGAAGAA
CGTCTGAGACAACATCTTCAGCTTGCCAGTGAGCATCTCTCTGCGGCCTGCCAACACGGGCACGCCACTC
AACATTTTATTCAGGCCTGGTTTGACAAAAAACTCGCTGCCGTCAGTTAAGCTTGCAAGACTAGCATAAC
CCCTTGGGGCCTCTAAACGGGTCTTGAGGGGTTTTTTGGTGACGGTCTCAGTACCGAGACCAAGTCTCCG
GCAAAAAAGGGCAAGGTGTCACCACCCTGCCCTTTTTCTTTAAAACCGAAAAGATTACTTCGCGTTATGC
AGGCTTCCTCGCTCACTGACTCGCTGCGCTCGGTCGTTCGGCTGCGGCGAGCGGTATCAGCTCACTCAAA
GGCGGTAATACGGTTATCCACAGAATCAGGGGATAACGCAGGAAAGAACATGTGAGCAAAAGGCCAGCAA
AAGGCCAGGAACCGTAAAAAGGCCGCGTTGCTGGCGTTTTTCCACAGGCTCCGCCCCCCTGACGAGCATC
ACAAAAATCGACGCTCAAGTCAGAGGTGGCGAAACCCGACAGGACTATAAAGATACCAGGCGTTTCCCCC
TGGAAGCTCCCTCGTGCGCTCTCCTGTTCCGACCCTGCCGCTTACCGGATACCTGTCCGCCTTTCTCCCT
TCGGGAAGCGTGGCGCTTTCTCATAGCTCACGCTGTAGGTATCTCAGTTCGGTGTAGGTCGTTCGCTCCA
AGCTGGGCTGTGTGCACGAACCCCCCGTTCAGCCCGACCGCTGCGCCTTATCCGGTAACTATCGTCTTGA
GTCCAACCCGGTAAGACACGACTTATCGCCACTGGCAGCAGCCACTGGTAACAGGATTAGCAGAGCGAGG
TATGTAGGCGGTGCTA
Features (pLannotate 1.2.2; 15 found; start..end, strand, type, name):
    374..468     -  terminator     lambda t0 terminator: transcription terminator from phage lambda
    492..1148    -  CDS            cat: CAT_ECOLX - Experimental evidence at protein level: Swiss-Prot protein existence level 1. This enzyme is an effector of chloramphenicol resistance in bacteria. From Escherichia coli. This protein is used as a marker in many commonly used cloning vectors, such as pACYC184.
   1149..1246    -  promoter       cat promoter: promoter of the E. coli cat gene encoding chloramphenicol acetyltransferase
   1332..1375    -  terminator     bacterial terminator: putative bacterial transcription terminator
   1622..2548    +  CDS            crtB: CRTB_PANAN - Experimental evidence at protein level: Swiss-Prot protein existence level 1. Involved in the biosynthesis of carotenoids. Catalyzes the condensation of two molecules of geranylgeranyl diphosphate (GGPP) to give prephytoene diphosphate (PPPP) and the subsequent rearrangement of the cyclopropylcarbinyl intermediate to yield the 15-cis-phytoene isomer. From Pantoea ananas (Erwinia uredovora).
   2574..4049    +  CDS            crtI: CRTI_PANAN - Experimental evidence at protein level: Swiss-Prot protein existence level 1. Converts 15-cis-phytoene into all-trans-lycopene via the intermediary of all-trans-phytofluene, all-trans-zeta-carotene and all- trans-neurosporene, by the introduction of four double bonds. From Pantoea ananas (Erwinia uredovora).
   4075..5220    +  CDS            crtY: CRTY_PANAN - Experimental evidence at protein level: Swiss-Prot protein existence level 1. Catalyzes the double cyclization reaction which converts lycopene to beta-carotene. From Pantoea ananas (Erwinia uredovora).
   5246..6148    +  CDS            dxs (fragment): DXS_ECOLI - Also known as yajP. Experimental evidence at protein level: Swiss-Prot protein existence level 1. Catalyzes the acyloin condensation reaction between C atoms 2 and 3 of pyruvate and glyceraldehyde 3-phosphate to yield 1-deoxy-D- xylulose-5-phosphate (DXP). From Escherichia coli (strain K12).
   6121..7104    +  CDS            dxs (fragment): DXS_ECOLI - Also known as yajP. Experimental evidence at protein level: Swiss-Prot protein existence level 1. Catalyzes the acyloin condensation reaction between C atoms 2 and 3 of pyruvate and glyceraldehyde 3-phosphate to yield 1-deoxy-D- xylulose-5-phosphate (DXP). From Escherichia coli (strain K12).
   7130..7855    +  CDS            crtW: CRTW_PARSN - Protein predicted: Swiss-Prot protein existence level 4. Converts beta-carotene to canthaxanthin via echinenone. From Paracoccus sp. (strain N81106 / MBIC 01143) (Agrobacterium aurantiacum).
   7881..8426    +  CDS            idi: IDI_ECOLI - Also known as ygfV. Experimental evidence at protein level: Swiss-Prot protein existence level 1. Catalyzes the 1,3-allylic rearrangement of the homoallylic substrate isopentenyl (IPP) to its highly electrophilic allylic isomer, dimethylallyl diphosphate (DMAPP). From Escherichia coli (strain K12).
   8518..9348    +  CDS            crtE (fragment): CRTE_PSEVU - Experimental evidence at protein level: Swiss-Prot protein existence level 1. Catalyzes the condensation of farnesyl diphosphate (FPP) and isopentenyl diphosphate (IPP) to yield geranylgeranyl diphosphate (GGPP) needed for biosynthesis of carotenoids and diterpenes. From Pseudescherichia vulneris (Escherichia vulneris).
   9371..9418    +  terminator     T7 terminator: transcription terminator for bacteriophage T7 RNA polymerase
   9447..9504    +  terminator     his operon terminator: This putative transcriptin terminator from the E. coli his operon has a 2-bp deletion introduced during synthesis. Its efficiency has not been determined.
   9699..191     -  rep_origin     ori (across the origin): high-copy-number ColE1/pMB1/pBR322/pUC origin of replication
