[The description below was written by a language model from this plasmid's Addgene catalogue record and pLannotate feature annotations shown in this document.]
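Description:
pMetBP-P_cRed_BsaI is an empty bacterial entry vector built on the iGEM pSB1C4 backbone and intended to receive "Type 0" promoter parts in a hierarchical, modular cloning scheme. The name points to BsaI (Type IIS, Golden Gate-style) sites for part insertion, although these sites are not annotated in the feature table. The plasmid replicates from a high-copy ColE1/pUC-type origin. It carries a chloramphenicol acetyltransferase (cat) gene with its native promoter, followed by the lambda t0 terminator. The catalogue also lists bleocin/zeocin selection, but no corresponding resistance gene appears on the plasmid annotation. That marker may therefore relate to the required host, DH10B-M2.NmeMC58II, a strain whose name suggests it expresses a DNA methyltransferase. The record does not explain this point, nor why that strain is needed.

Most of the roughly 10 kb sequence is a multi-gene carotenoid operon rather than an insert of interest. It encodes crtE, crtB, crtI and crtY, which take farnesyl diphosphate through GGPP, phytoene and lycopene to beta-carotene. It also encodes crtW, which converts beta-carotene to the ketocarotenoid canthaxanthin. E. coli dxs (annotated as two overlapping fragments) and idi are included and would boost isoprenoid precursor supply. The operon is followed by T7 and his operon terminators, and no promoter driving it is annotated. Given the "cRed" name and the empty-backbone designation, this cassette most plausibly acts as a visible red-pigment dropout marker. Under that reading, colonies keeping the cassette are coloured, while those in which a promoter part has replaced it are colourless, allowing visual screening of correct clones. The record does not state this function explicitly.
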