Addgene plasmid #204125: pMetBP-P_cRed_BsaI
Purpose: (Empty Backbone) Entry vector for Type 0 promoter parts
Depositing lab: Mikhail Shapiro. Depositing organization: California Institute of Technology.
Backbone
  Vector backbone: pSB1C4
  Backbone manufacturer: iGEM
  Vector type: Bacterial Expression
Growth in bacteria
  Bacterial resistance: Chloramphenicol and Bleocin (Zeocin), 25 & 50 μg/mL
  Growth temperature: 37°C
  Growth strain: DH10B-M2.NmeMC58II
  Copy number: High Copy
Gene/Insert
  Gene/Insert name: None
  Mutation: None
Terms and licenses: Academic/Nonprofit Terms; Industry Terms: Not Available to Industry
Depositor comments: Please note that this plasmid may require a unique bacterial strain, so make sure to confirm that you can also obtain the appropriate growth strain. Please contact us or contact our distributors if you have any questions. DH10B-M2.NmeMC58II is available at Addgene: https://www.addgene.org/114268/.
How to cite: pMetBP-P_cRed_BsaI was a gift from Mikhail Shapiro (Addgene plasmid # 204125 ; http://n2t.net/addgene:204125 ; RRID:Addgene_204125)
